Addgene plasmid #205606: pcDNA3.1-RET-V5/HIS
Purpose: Expression of human RET receptor tyrosine kinase in mammalian cells
Depositing lab: Pavel Krejčí. Depositing organization: Masaryk University. Publication: One reporter for in-cell activity profiling of majority of protein kinase oncogenes. Gudernova I, Foldynova-Trantirkova S, Ghannamova BE, Fafilek B, Varecha M, Balek L, Hruba E, Jonatova L, Jelinkova I, Kunova Bosakova M, Trantirek L, Mayer J, Krejci P. Elife. 2017 Feb 15;6. pii: e21536. doi: 10.7554/eLife.21536. PubMed 28199182.
Backbone
  Vector backbone: pcDNA3.1-V5/His
  Backbone manufacturer: Invitrogen
  Vector type: Mammalian Expression
Growth in bacteria
  Bacterial resistance: Ampicillin, 100 μg/mL
  Growth temperature: 37°C
  Growth strain: DH5alpha
  Copy number: High Copy
Gene/Insert
  Gene/Insert name: RET receptor tyrosine kinase
  Species: H. sapiens (human)
  Entrez Gene: RET (a.k.a. CDHF12, CDHR16, HSCR1, MEN2A, MEN2B, MTC1, PTC, RET-ELE1)
  Promoter: CMV
  Tag / fusion protein: V5-His (C terminal on backbone)
  Cloning method: TOPO Cloning
Terms and licenses: Academic/Nonprofit Terms; Industry Terms: Not Available to Industry
How to cite: pcDNA3.1-RET-V5/HIS was a gift from Pavel Krejčí (Addgene plasmid # 205606 ; http://n2t.net/addgene:205606 ; RRID:Addgene_205606)
