[The description below was written by a language model from this plasmid's Addgene catalogue record and pLannotate feature annotations shown in this document.]
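Description:
pcDNA3.1-RET-V5/HIS is a mammalian expression plasmid of 8,729 nt built on the Invitrogen pcDNA3.1-V5/His backbone, into which the human RET receptor tyrosine kinase coding sequence was inserted by TOPO cloning. It is maintained in E. coli as a high-copy plasmid through a ColE1/pUC-type origin and selected with ampicillin via the β-lactamase (AmpR) gene. An f1 origin is also present, allowing single-stranded DNA production. For mammalian cells, the backbone carries a neomycin phosphotransferase gene flanked by the SV40 enhancer/early promoter and the SV40 poly(A) signal. This marker typically permits G418 selection of stable transfectants. The short annotated fragments (HIV-1 LTR, ble, lacI, bom, a second SV40 promoter piece) are partial matches from automated annotation rather than functional parts of the design.

The RET open reading frame, annotated at roughly 3.2 kb, is transcribed from the human CMV immediate-early enhancer and promoter and terminated by the bovine growth hormone polyadenylation signal. A T7 promoter lies between the CMV promoter and the insert and can serve for in vitro transcription or as a sequencing primer site. According to the catalogue entry, RET is fused at its C terminus to the backbone-encoded V5-His tag. The feature table annotates the V5 epitope downstream of RET but does not separately list the polyhistidine stretch. The V5 epitope enables antibody detection of the expressed receptor, and a His tag would allow metal-affinity capture. The stated purpose is expression of human RET in mammalian cells, and the associated publication concerns in-cell reporter profiling of the activity of protein kinase oncogenes.
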