Features (pLannotate 1.2.2; 21 found; start..end, strand, type, name):
    268..471     +  promoter       CMV promoter: human cytomegalovirus (CMV) immediate early promoter
    467..500     +  LTR            5' LTR (truncated) (fragment): truncated 5' long terminal repeat (LTR) from HIV-1
    516..534     +  promoter       T7 promoter: promoter for bacteriophage T7 RNA polymerase
    592..3780    +  CDS            RET: RET_HUMAN - Also known as CDHF12, CDHR16, PTC, RET51. Experimental evidence at protein level: Swiss-Prot protein existence level 1. Receptor tyrosine-protein kinase involved in numerous cellular mechanisms including cell proliferation, neuronal navigation, cell migration, and cell differentiation upon binding with glial cell derived neurotrophic factor family ligands. Phosphorylates PTK2/FAK1. Regulates both cell death/survival balance and positional information. Required for the molecular mechanisms orchestration during intestine organogenesis; involved in the development of enteric nervous s
   3880..3921    +  CDS            V5 tag: epitope tag from simian virus 5
   3977..4201    +  polyA_signal   bGH poly(A) signal: bovine growth hormone polyadenylation signal
   4205..4226    +  promoter       SV40 promoter (fragment): SV40 enhancer and early promoter
   4247..4675    +  rep_origin     f1 ori (sequence partly withheld): f1 bacteriophage origin of replication; arrow indicates direction of (+) strand synthesis
   4689..5018    +  promoter       SV40 promoter: SV40 enhancer and early promoter
   5085..5876    +  CDS            neo: KKA2_KLEPN - Also known as kan, nptII. Experimental evidence at protein level: Swiss-Prot protein existence level 1. Resistance to kanamycin, neomycin, paromomycin, ribostamycin, butirosin and gentamicin B. From Klebsiella pneumoniae.
   5902..6060    +  CDS            ble (fragment): BLE_KLEPN - Experimental evidence at protein level: Swiss-Prot protein existence level 1. Binding protein with a strong affinity to the bleomycin family of antibiotics. Binds to CL990; an antimitotic-antibiotic compound. From Klebsiella pneumoniae.
   6055..6176    +  polyA_signal   SV40 poly(A) signal: SV40 polyadenylation signal
   6249..6265    -  protein_bind   lac operator: The lac repressor binds to the lac operator to inhibit transcription in E. coli. This inhibition can be relieved by adding lactose or isopropyl-β-D-thiogalactopyranoside (IPTG). lac repressor encoded by lacI
   6273..6303    -  promoter       lac promoter: promoter for the E. coli lac operon
   6318..6339    -  protein_bind   CAP binding site: CAP binding activates transcription in the presence of cAMP. E. coli catabolite activator protein
   6352..6444    -  CDS            lacI (fragment): lac repressor; lacI; The lac repressor binds to the lac operator to inhibit transcription in E. coli. This inhibition can be relieved by adding lactose or isopropyl-β-D-thiogalactopyranoside (IPTG).
   6627..7215    -  rep_origin     ori: high-copy-number ColE1/pMB1/pBR322/pUC origin of replication
   7386..8246    -  CDS            AmpR: β-lactamase; bla; confers resistance to ampicillin, carbenicillin, and related antibiotics
   8247..8351    -  promoter       AmpR promoter: bla
   8410..8462    -  misc_feature   bom (fragment): basis of mobility region from pBR322
   8617..267     +  enhancer       CMV enhancer (across the origin): human cytomegalovirus immediate early enhancer
>Addgene plasmid #205606 | pcDNA3.1-RET-V5/HIS | addgene full sequence | sequence record 407208 | Addgene NGS Result
CCGCCCAACGACCCCCGCCCATTGACGTCAATAATGACGTATGTTCCCATAGTAACGCCAATAGGGACTT
TCCATTGACGTCAATGGGTGGAGTATTTACGGTAAACTGCCCACTTGGCAGTACATCAAGTGTATCATAT
GCCAAGTACGCCCCCTATTGACGTCAATGACGGTAAATGGCCCGCCTGGCATTATGCCCAGTACATGACC
TTATGGGACTTTCCTACTTGGCAGTACATCTACGTATTAGTCATCGCTATTACCATGGTGATGCGGTTTT
GGCAGTACATCAATGGGCGTGGATAGCGGTTTGACTCACGGGGATTTCCAAGTCTCCACCCCATTGACGT
CAATGGGAGTTTGTTTTGGCACCAAAATCAACGGGACTTTCCAAAATGTCGTAACAACTCCGCCCCATTG
ACGCAAATGGGCGGTAGGCGTGTACGGTGGGAGGTCTATATAAGCAGAGCTCTCTGGCTAACTAGAGAAC
CCACTGCTTACTGGCTTATCGAAATTAATACGACTCACTATAGGGAGACCCAAGCTGGCTAGTTAAGCTT
GGTACCGAGCTCGGATCCAGTACCCTTCACCATGGCGAAGGCGACGTCCGGTGCCGCGGGGCTGCGTCTG
CTGTTGCTGCTGCTGCTGCCGCTGCTAGGCAAAGTGGCATTGGGCCTCTACTTCTCGAGGGATGCTTACT
GGGAGAAGCTGTATGTGGACCAGGCGGCCGGCACGCCCTTGCTGTACGTCCATGCCCTGCGGGACGCCCC
TGAGGAGGTGCCCAGCTTCCGCCTGGGCCAGCATCTCTACGGCACGTACCGCACACGGCTGCATGAGAAC
AACTGGATCTGCATCCAGGAGGACACCGGCCTCCTCTACCTTAACCGGAGCCTGGACCATAGCTCCTGGG
AGAAGCTCAGTGTCCGCAACCGCGGCTTTCCCCTGCTCACCGTCTACCTCAAGGTCTTCCTGTCACCCAC
ATCCCTTCGTGAGGGCGAGTGCCAGTGGCCAGGCTGTGCCCGCGTATACTTCTCCTTCTTCAACACCTCC
TTTCCAGCCTGCAGCTCCCTCAAGCCCCGGGAGCTCTGCTTCCCAGAGACAAGGCCCTCCTTCCGCATTC
GGGAGAACCGACCCCCAGGCACCTTCCACCAGTTCCGCCTGCTGCCTGTGCAGTTCTTGTGCCCCAACAT
CAGCGTGGCCTACAGGCTCCTGGAGGGTGAGGGTCTGCCCTTCCGCTGCGCCCCGGACAGCCTGGAGGTG
AGCACGCGCTGGGCCCTGGACCGCGAGCAGCGGGAGAAGTACGAGCTGGTGGCCGTGTGCACCGTGCACG
CCGGCGCGCGCGAGGAGGTGGTGATGGTGCCCTTCCCGGTGACCGTGTACGACGAGGACGACTCGGCGCC
CACCTTCCCCGCGGGCGTCGACACCGCCAGCGCCGTGGTGGAGTTCAAGCGGAAGGAGGACACCGTGGTG
GCCACGCTGCGTGTCTTCGATGCAGACGTGGTACCTGCATCAGGGGAGCTGGTGAGGCGGTACACAAGCA
CGCTGCTCCCCGGGGACACCTGGGCCCAGCAGACCTTCCGGGTGGAACACTGGCCCAACGAGACCTCGGT
CCAGGCCAACGGCAGCTTCGTGCGGGCGACCGTACATGACTATAGGCTGGTTCTCAACCGGAACCTCTCC
ATCTCGGAGAACCGCACCATGCAGCTGGCGGTGCTGGTCAATGACTCAGACTTCCAGGGCCCAGGAGCGG
GCGTCCTCTTGCTCCACTTCAACGTGTCGGTGCTGCCGGTCAGCCTGCACCTGCCCAGTACCTACTCCCT
CTCCGTGAGCAGGAGGGCTCGCCGATTTGCCCAGATCGGGAAAGTCTGTGTGGAAAACTGCCAGGCATTC
AGTGGCATCAACGTCCAGTACAAGCTGCATTCCTCTGGTGCCAACTGCAGCACGCTAGGGGTGGTCACCT
CAGCCGAGGACACCTCGGGGATCCTGTTTGTGAATGACACCAAGGCCCTGCGGCGGCCCAAGTGTGCCGA
ACTTCACTACATGGTGGTGGCCACCGACCAGCAGACCTCTAGGCAGGCCCAGGCCCAGCTGCTTGTAACA
GTGGAGGGGTCATATGTGGCCGAGGAGGCGGGCTGCCCCCTGTCCTGTGCAGTCAGCAAGAGACGGCTGG
AGTGTGAGGAGTGTGGCGGCCTGGGCTCCCCAACAGGCAGGTGTGAGTGGAGGCAAGGAGATGGCAAAGG
GATCACCAGGAACTTCTCCACCTGCTCTCCCAGCACCAAGACCTGCCCCGACGGCCACTGCGATGTTGTG
GAGACCCAAGACATCAACATTTGCCCTCAGGACTGCCTCCGGGGCAGCATTGTTGGGGGACACGAGCCTG
GGGAGCCCCGGGGGATTAAAGCTGGCTATGGCACCTGCAACTGCTTCCCTGAGGAGGAGAAGTGCTTCTG
CGAGCCCGAAGACATCCAGGATCCACTGTGCGACGAGCTGTGCCGCACGGTGATCGCAGCCGCTGTCCTC
TTCTCCTTCATCGTCTCGGTGCTGCTGTCTGCCTTCTGCATCCACTGCTACCACAAGTTTGCCCACAAGC
CACCCATCTCCTCAGCTGAGATGACCTTCCGGAGGCCCGCCCAGGCCTTCCCGGTCAGCTACTCCTCTTC
CGGTGCCCGCCGGCCCTCGCTGGACTCCATGGAGAACCAGGTCTCCGTGGATGCCTTCAAGATCCTGGAG
GATCCAAAGTGGGAATTCCCTCGGAAGAACTTGGTTCTTGGAAAAACTCTAGGAGAAGGCGAATTTGGAA
AAGTGGTCAAGGCAACGGCCTTCCATCTGAAAGGCAGAGCAGGGTACACCACGGTGGCCGTGAAGATGCT
GAAAGAGAACGCCTCCCCGAGTGAGCTTCGAGACCTGCTGTCAGAGTTCAACGTCCTGAAGCAGGTCAAC
CACCCACATGTCATCAAATTGTATGGGGCCTGCAGCCAGGATGGCCCGCTCCTCCTCATCGTGGAGTACG
CCAAATACGGCTCCCTGCGGGGCTTCCTCCGCGAGAGCCGCAAAGTGGGGCCTGGCTACCTGGGCAGTGG
AGGCAGCCGCAACTCCAGCTCCCTGGACCACCCGGATGAGCGGGCCCTCACCATGGGCGACCTCATCTCA
TTTGCCTGGCAGATCTCACAGGGGATGCAGTATCTGGCCGAGATGAAGCTCGTTCATCGGGACTTGGCAG
CCAGAAACATCCTGGTAGCTGAGGGGCGGAAGATGAAGATTTCGGATTTCGGCTTGTCCCGAGATGTTTA
TGAAGAGGATTCGTACGTGAAGAGGAGCCAGGGTCGGATTCCAGTTAAATGGATGGCAATTGAATCCCTT
TTTGATCATATCTACACCACGCAAAGTGATGTATGGTCTTTTGGTGTCCTGCTGTGGGAGATCGTGACCC
TAGGGGGAAACCCCTATCCTGGGATTCCTCCTGAGCGGCTCTTCAACCTTCTGAAGACCGGCCACCGGAT
GGAGAGGCCAGACAACTGCAGCGAGGAGATGTACCGCCTGATGCTGCAATGCTGGAAGCAGGAGCCGGAC
AAAAGGCCGGTGTTTGCGGACATCAGCAAAGACCTGGAGAAGATGATGGTTAAGAGGAGAGACTACTTGG
ACCTTGCGGCGTCCACTCCATCTGACTCCCTGATTTATGACGACGGCCTCTCAGAGGAGGAGACACCGCT
GGTGGACTGTAATAATGCCCCCCTCCCTCGAGCCCTCCCTTCCACATGGATTGAAAACAAACTCTATGGT
AGAATTTCCCATGCATTTACTAGATTCAAGGGTCAAGACAATTCTGCAGATATCCAGCACAGTGGCGGCC
GCTCGAGTCTAGAGGGCCCGCGGTTCGAAGGTAAGCCTATCCCTAACCCTCTCCTCGGTCTCGATTCTAC
GCGTACCGGTCATCATCACCATCACCATTGAGTTTAAACCCGCTGATCAGCCTCGACTGTGCCTTCTAGT
TGCCAGCCATCTGTTGTTTGCCCCTCCCCCGTGCCTTCCTTGACCCTGGAAGGTGCCACTCCCACTGTCC
TTTCCTAATAAAATGAGGAAATTGCATCGCATTGTCTGAGTAGGTGTCATTCTATTCTGGGGGGTGGGGT
GGGGCAGGACAGCAAGGGGGAGGATTGGGAAGACAATAGCAGGCATGCTGGGGATGCGGTGGGCTCTATG
GCTTCTGAGGCGGAAAGAACCAGCTGGGGCTCTAGGGGGTATCCCC
[124 nt withheld, positions 4247-4370]
C
[91 nt withheld, positions 4372-4462]
A
[49 nt withheld, positions 4464-4512]
CCTTTGACGTTGGAGTCCACGTTCTTT
[37 nt withheld, positions 4540-4576]
ACCCTATCTCGGTCTATTCTTTTGATTTATAAGGGATTTTGCCGATTTCGGCCTATTGGTTAAAAAATGA
GCTGATTTAACAAAAATTTAACGCGAATTAATTCTGTGGAATGTGTGTCAGTTAGGGTGTGGAAAGTCCC
CAGGCTCCCCAGCAGGCAGAAGTATGCAAAGCATGCATCTCAATTAGTCAGCAACCAGGTGTGGAAAGTC
CCCAGGCTCCCCAGCAGGCAGAAGTATGCAAAGCATGCATCTCAATTAGTCAGCAACCATAGTCCCGCCC
CTAACTCCGCCCATCCCGCCCCTAACTCCGCCCAGTTCCGCCCATTCTCCGCCCCATGGCTGACTAATTT
TTTTTATTTATGCAGAGGCCGAGGCCGCCTCTGCCTCTGAGCTATTCCAGAAGTAGTGAGGAGGCTTTTT
TGGAGGCCTAGGCTTTTGCAAAAAGCTCCCGGGAGCTTGTATATCCATTTTCGGATCTGATCAAGAGACA
GGATGAGGATCGTTTCGCATGATTGAACAAGATGGATTGCACGCAGGTTCTCCGGCCGCTTGGGTGGAGA
GGCTATTCGGCTATGACTGGGCACAACAGACAATCGGCTGCTCTGATGCCGCCGTGTTCCGGCTGTCAGC
GCAGGGGCGCCCGGTTCTTTTTGTCAAGACCGACCTGTCCGGTGCCCTGAATGAACTGCAGGACGAGGCA
GCGCGGCTATCGTGGCTGGCCACGACGGGCGTTCCTTGCGCAGCTGTGCTCGACGTTGTCACTGAAGCGG
GAAGGGACTGGCTGCTATTGGGCGAAGTGCCGGGGCAGGATCTCCTGTCATCTCACCTTGCTCCTGCCGA
GAAAGTATCCATCATGGCTGATGCAATGCGGCGGCTGCATACGCTTGATCCGGCTACCTGCCCATTCGAC
CACCAAGCGAAACATCGCATCGAGCGAGCACGTACTCGGATGGAAGCCGGTCTTGTCGATCAGGATGATC
TGGACGAAGAGCATCAGGGGCTCGCGCCAGCCGAACTGTTCGCCAGGCTCAAGGCGCGCATGCCCGACGG
CGAGGATCTCGTCGTGACCCATGGCGATGCCTGCTTGCCGAATATCATGGTGGAAAATGGCCGCTTTTCT
GGATTCATCGACTGTGGCCGGCTGGGTGTGGCGGACCGCTATCAGGACATAGCGTTGGCTACCCGTGATA
TTGCTGAAGAGCTTGGCGGCGAATGGGCTGACCGCTTCCTCGTGCTTTACGGTATCGCCGCTCCCGATTC
GCAGCGCATCGCCTTCTATCGCCTTCTTGACGAGTTCTTCTGAGCGGGACTCTGGGGTTCGCGAAATGAC
CGACCAAGCGACGCCCAACCTGCCATCACGAGATTTCGATTCCACCGCCGCCTTCTATGAAAGGTTGGGC
TTCGGAATCGTTTTCCGGGACGCCGGCTGGATGATCCTCCAGCGCGGGGATCTCATGCTGGAGTTCTTCG
CCCACCCCAACTTGTTTATTGCAGCTTATAATGGTTACAAATAAAGCAATAGCATCACAAATTTCACAAA
TAAAGCATTTTTTTCACTGCATTCTAGTTGTGGTTTGTCCAAACTCATCAATGTATCTTATCATGTCTGT
ATACCGTCGACCTCTAGCTAGAGCTTGGCGTAATCATGGTCATAGCTGTTTCCTGTGTGAAATTGTTATC
CGCTCACAATTCCACACAACATACGAGCCGGAAGCATAAAGTGTAAAGCCTGGGGTGCCTAATGAGTGAG
CTAACTCACATTAATTGCGTTGCGCTCACTGCCCGCTTTCCAGTCGGGAAACCTGTCGTGCCAGCTGCAT
TAATGAATCGGCCAACGCGCGGGGAGAGGCGGTTTGCGTATTGGGCGCTCTTCCGCTTCCTCGCTCACTG
ACTCGCTGCGCTCGGTCGTTCGGCTGCGGCGAGCGGTATCAGCTCACTCAAAGGCGGTAATACGGTTATC
CACAGAATCAGGGGATAACGCAGGAAAGAACATGTGAGCAAAAGGCCAGCAAAAGGCCAGGAACCGTAAA
AAGGCCGCGTTGCTGGCGTTTTTCCATAGGCTCCGCCCCCCTGACGAGCATCACAAAAATCGACGCTCAA
GTCAGAGGTGGCGAAACCCGACAGGACTATAAAGATACCAGGCGTTTCCCCCTGGAAGCTCCCTCGTGCG
CTCTCCTGTTCCGACCCTGCCGCTTACCGGATACCTGTCCGCCTTTCTCCCTTCGGGAAGCGTGGCGCTT
TCTCATAGCTCACGCTGTAGGTATCTCAGTTCGGTGTAGGTCGTTCGCTCCAAGCTGGGCTGTGTGCACG
AACCCCCCGTTCAGCCCGACCGCTGCGCCTTATCCGGTAACTATCGTCTTGAGTCCAACCCGGTAAGACA
CGACTTATCGCCACTGGCAGCAGCCACTGGTAACAGGATTAGTAGAGCGAGGTATGTAGGCGGTGCTACA
GAGTTCTTGAAGTGGTGGCCTAACTACGGCTACACTAGAAGAACAGTATTTGGTATCTGCGCTCTGCTGA
AGCCAGTTACCTTCGGAAAAAGAGTTGGTAGCTCTTGATCCGGCAAACAAACCACCGCTGGTAGCGGTGG
TTTTTTTGTTTGCAAGCAGCAGATTACACGCAGAAAAAAAGGATCTCAAGAAGATCCTTTGATCTTTTCT
ACGGGGTCTGACGCTCAGTGGAACGAAAACTCACGTTAAGGGATTTTGGTCATGAGATTATCAAAAAGGA
TCTTCACCTAGATCCTTTTAAATTAAAAATGAAGTTTTAAATCAATCTAAAGTATATATGAGTAAACTTG
GTCTGACAGTTACCAATGCTTAATCAGTGAGGCACCTATCTCAGCGATCTGTCTATTTCGTTCATCCATA
GTTGCCTGACTCCCCGTCGTGTAGATAACTACGATACGGGAGGGCTTACCATCTGGCCCCAGTGCTGCAA
TGATACCGCGAGACCCACGCTCACCGGCTCCAGATTTATCAGCAATAAACCAGCCAGCCGGAAGGGCCGA
GCGCAGAAGTGGTCCTGCAACTTTATCCGCCTCCATCCAGTCTATTAATTGTTGCCGGGAAGCTAGAGTA
AGTAGTTCGCCAGTTAATAGTTTGCGCAACGTTGTTGCCATTGCTACAGGCATCGTGGTGTCACGCTCGT
CGTTTGGTATGGCTTCATTCAGCTCCGGTTCCCAACGATCAAGGCGAGTTACATGATCCCCCATGTTGTG
CAAAAAAGCGGTTAGCTCCTTCGGTCCTCCGATCGTTGTCAGAAGTAAGTTGGCCGCAGTGTTATCACTC
ATGGTTATGGCAGCACTGCATAATTCTCTTACTGTCATGCCATCCGTAAGATGCTTTTCTGTGACTGGTG
AGTACTCAACCAAGTCATTCTGAGAATAGTGTATGCGGCGACCGAGTTGCTCTTGCCCGGCGTCAATACG
GGATAATACCGCGCCACATAGCAGAACTTTAAAAGTGCTCATCATTGGAAAACGTTCTTCGGGGCGAAAA
CTCTCAAGGATCTTACCGCTGTTGAGATCCAGTTCGATGTAACCCACTCGTGCACCCAACTGATCTTCAG
CATCTTTTACTTTCACCAGCGTTTCTGGGTGAGCAAAAACAGGAAGGCAAAATGCCGCAAAAAAGGGAAT
AAGGGCGACACGGAAATGTTGAATACTCATACTCTTCCTTTTTCAATATTATTGAAGCATTTATCAGGGT
TATTGTCTCATGAGCGGATACATATTTGAATGTATTTAGAAAAATAAACAAATAGGGGTTCCGCGCACAT
TTCCCCGAAAAGTGCCACCTGACGTCGACGGATCGGGAGATCTCCCGATCCCCTATGGTGCACTCTCAGT
ACAATCTGCTCTGATGCCGCATAGTTAAGCCAGTATCTGCTCCCTGCTTGTGTGTTGGAGGTCGCTGAGT
AGTGCGCGAGCAAAATTTAAGCTACAACAAGGCAAGGCTTGACCGACAATTGCATGAAGAATCTGCTTAG
GGTTAGGCGTTTTGCGCTGCTTCGCGATGTACGGGCCAGATATACGCGTTGACATTGATTATTGACTAGT
TATTAATAGTAATCAATTACGGGGTCATTAGTTCATAGCCCATATATGGAGTTCCGCGTTACATAACTTA
CGGTAAATGGCCCGCCTGGCTGA
